Addgene plasmid #122654: LisDPS
Purpose: Expression of LisDPS in bacterial cells
Depositing lab: Trevor Douglas. Depositing organization: Indiana University, Bloomington. Publication: Constrained synthesis of cobalt oxide nanomaterials in the 12-subunit protein cage from Listeria innocua. Allen M, Willits D, Young M, Douglas T. Inorg Chem. 2003 Oct 6;42(20):6300-5. doi: 10.1021/ic0343657. PubMed 14514305.
Backbone
  Vector backbone: pET30a
  Backbone manufacturer: Novagen
  Vector type: Bacterial Expression
Growth in bacteria
  Bacterial resistance: Kanamycin, 50 μg/mL
  Growth temperature: 37°C
  Growth strain: DH5alpha
  Growth instructions: Use bacterial strain BL21(DE3) for expression.
  Copy number: High Copy
Gene/Insert
  Gene/Insert name: DPS, listeria
  Species: Listeria innocua
  Cloning method: Restriction Enzyme; 5′ cloning site unknown (unknown if destroyed); 3′ cloning site unknown (unknown if destroyed)
  Sequencing primers: 5′ n/a
Terms and licenses: Academic/Nonprofit Terms; Industry Terms: Not Available to Industry
Depositor comments: This plasmid is also used in the following publications: Resnick, D. A., Gilmore, K., Idzerda, Y. U., Klem, M. T., Allen, M., Douglas, T., … Young, M. (2006). Magnetic properties of Co 3O 4 nanoparticles mineralized in Listeria innocua Dps. Journal of Applied Physics, 99(8), 1–4. https://doi.org/10.1063/1.2163839 Okuda, M., Suzumoto, Y., Iwahori, K., Kang, S., Uchida, M., Douglas, T., & Yamashita, I. (2010). Bio-templated CdSe nanoparticle synthesis in a cage shaped protein, Listeria-Dps, and their two dimensional ordered array self-assembly. Chemical Communications, 46(46), 8797–8799. https://doi.org/10.1039/c0cc03298k Usselman, R. J., Russek, S. E., Klem, M. T., Allen, M. A., Douglas, T., Young, M., … Singel, D. J. (2012). Temperature dependence of electron magnetic resonance spectra of iron oxide nanoparticles mineralized in Listeria innocua protein cages. Journal of Applied Physics, 112(8), 1–9. https://doi.org/10.1063/1.4757964
How to cite: LisDPS was a gift from Trevor Douglas (Addgene plasmid # 122654 ; http://n2t.net/addgene:122654 ; RRID:Addgene_122654)
