[The description below was written by a language model from this plasmid's Addgene catalogue record and pLannotate feature annotations shown in this document.]
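Description:
LisDPS is a bacterial expression plasmid built on the Novagen pET30a backbone that carries the dps gene (also known as flp or fri) from Listeria innocua. It is maintained in E. coli under kanamycin selection through an aph(3')-Ia resistance gene and replicates from a ColE1/pBR322-type origin. The catalogue lists it as high copy, although the annotated backbone also retains the rop gene and the bom mobility region typical of pBR322-derived pET vectors. An f1 origin is present as well, and several short tetracycline-resistance fragments appear to be non-functional backbone remnants.

The dps open reading frame sits directly downstream of a T7 promoter, a lac operator and the T7 gene 10 ribosome binding site, and the cassette ends at the T7 terminator. The plasmid-encoded lacI repressor keeps transcription off until IPTG is added, and expression requires a host supplying T7 RNA polymerase, such as BL21(DE3), which the record recommends. The coding sequence begins just after the ribosome binding site, so the N-terminal tags of pET30a appear to have been displaced. A His-tag fragment and a short T7 gene 10B-like fragment are annotated downstream of the gene, separated from it by a gap; the record does not indicate whether they are fused to the protein, and the cloning sites are unknown.

Dps sequesters ferrous iron and stores it as a ferric oxyhydroxide mineral inside a 12-subunit protein cage. According to the associated publications, the recombinant protein is used as a size-constrained template for synthesising inorganic nanoparticles, including cobalt oxide, iron oxide and CdSe.
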