Features (pLannotate 1.2.2; 19 found; start..end, strand, type, name):
    174..192     +  promoter       T7 promoter: promoter for bacteriophage T7 RNA polymerase
    193..217     +  protein_bind   lac operator: The lac repressor binds to the lac operator to inhibit transcription in E. coli. This inhibition can be relieved by adding lactose or isopropyl-β-D-thiogalactopyranoside (IPTG). lac repressor encoded by lacI
    232..254     +  RBS            RBS: efficient ribosome binding site from bacteriophage T7 gene 10 (Olins and Rangwala, 1989)
    262..729     +  CDS            dps: DPS_LISIN - Also known as flp, fri. Experimental evidence at protein level: Swiss-Prot protein existence level 1. Protects DNA from oxidative damage by sequestering intracellular Fe(2+) ion and storing it in the form of Fe(3+) oxyhydroxide mineral. One hydrogen peroxide oxidizes two Fe(2+) ions, which prevents hydroxyl radical production by the Fenton reaction. Does not bind DNA. From Listeria innocua serovar 6a (strain ATCC BAA-680 / CLIP 11262).
    779..796     +  CDS            9xHis (fragment): 9xHis affinity tag
    806..855     +  CDS            SET1 (fragment): solubility-enhancement tag derived from T7 phage gene 10B
    863..910     +  terminator     T7 terminator: transcription terminator for bacteriophage T7 RNA polymerase
    947..1375    +  rep_origin     f1 ori (sequence partly withheld): f1 bacteriophage origin of replication; arrow indicates direction of (+) strand synthesis
   1428..1485    +  promoter       AmpR promoter (fragment): bla
   1494..2309    -  CDS            KanR: aminoglycoside phosphotransferase; aph(3')-Ia; confers resistance to kanamycin in bacteria or G418 (Geneticin®) in eukaryotes
   2431..3019    +  rep_origin     ori: high-copy-number ColE1/pMB1/pBR322/pUC origin of replication
   3205..3344    -  misc_feature   bom: basis of mobility region from pBR322
   3446..3637    -  CDS            rop: Rop protein, which maintains plasmids at low copy number; rop
   3654..4034    +  CDS            YPB1_ECOLX: Protein predicted: Swiss-Prot protein existence level 4. From Escherichia coli.
   4106..4397    -  CDS            TcR (fragment): tetracycline efflux protein; tet; confers resistance to tetracycline
   4412..4433    -  protein_bind   CAP binding site: CAP binding activates transcription in the presence of cAMP. E. coli catabolite activator protein
   4446..5528    -  CDS            lacI: lac repressor; lacI; The lac repressor binds to the lac operator to inhibit transcription in E. coli. This inhibition can be relieved by adding lactose or isopropyl-β-D-thiogalactopyranoside (IPTG).
   5529..5606    -  promoter       lacI promoter: lacI
   5614..148     -  CDS            TcR (fragment) (across the origin): tetracycline efflux protein; tet; confers resistance to tetracycline
>Addgene plasmid #122654 | LisDPS | addgene full sequence | sequence record 237559 | Addgene NGS Result
TGCCACCATACCCACGCCGAAACAAGCGCTCATGAGCCCGAAGTGGCGAGCCCGATCTTCCCCATCGGTG
ATGTCGGCGATATAGGCGCCAGCAACCGCACCTGTGGCGCCGGTGATGCCGGCCACGATGCGTCCGGCGT
AGAGGATCGAGATCGATCTCGATCCCGCGAAATTAATACGACTCACTATAGGGGAATTGTGAGCGGATAA
CAATTCCCCTCTAGAAATAATTTTGTTTAACTTTAAGAAGGAGATATACATATGAAAACAATCAACTCAG
TAGACACAAAGGAATTTTTGAATCATCAAGTAGCGAATTTAAACGTATTCACAGTAAAAATTCATCAAAT
TCATTGGTATATGAGAGGCCACAACTTCTTCACTTTACATGAAAAAATGGATGATTTATATAGCGAATTC
GGTGAACAAATGGATGAAGTAGCAGAACGTTTACTTGCCATTGGTGGAAGCCCATTCTCGACTTTAAAAG
AGTTTTTAGAAAATGCGAGTGTAGAAGAAGCTCCTTATACAAAACCTAAAACTATGGATCAATTAATGGA
AGACTTAGTTGGTACATTAGAATTACTTAGAGACGAATATAAACAAGGCATTGAGCTAACTGACAAAGAA
GGCGACGATGTAACAAACGATATGCTAATTGCATTTAAAGCTAGCATTGACAAACATATCTGGATGTTCA
AAGCATTCCTTGGAAAAGCTCCATTAGAATAAGGATCCGAATTCGAGCTCCGTCGACAAGCTTGCGGCCG
CACTCGAGCACCACCACCACCACCACTGAGATCCGGCTGCTAACAAAGCCCGAAAGGAAGCTGAGTTGGC
TGCTGCCACCGCTGAGCAATAACTAGCATAACCCCTTGGGGCCTCTAAACGGGTCTTGAGGGGTTTTTTG
CTGAAAGGAGGAACTATATCCGGATTGGCGAATGGG
[124 nt withheld, positions 947-1070]
C
[91 nt withheld, positions 1072-1162]
A
[49 nt withheld, positions 1164-1212]
CCTTTGACGTTGGAGTCCACGTTCTTT
[37 nt withheld, positions 1240-1276]
ACCCTATCTCGGTCTATTCTTTTGATTTATAAGGGATTTTGCCGATTTCGGCCTATTGGTTAAAAAATGA
GCTGATTTAACAAAAATTTAACGCGAATTTTAACAAAATATTAACGCTTACAATTTAGGTGGCACTTTTC
GGGGAAATGTGCGCGGAACCCCTATTTGTTTATTTTTCTAAATACATTCAAATATGTATCCGCTCATGAA
TTAATTCTTAGAAAAACTCATCGAGCATCAAATGAAACTGCAATTTATTCATATCAGGATTATCAATACC
ATATTTTTGAAAAAGCCGTTTCTGTAATGAAGGAGAAAACTCACCGAGGCAGTTCCATAGGATGGCAAGA
TCCTGGTATCGGTCTGCGATTCCGACTCGTCCAACATCAATACAACCTATTAATTTCCCCTCGTCAAAAA
TAAGGTTATCAAGTGAGAAATCACCATGAGTGACGACTGAATCCGGTGAGAATGGCAAAAGTTTATGCAT
TTCTTTCCAGACTTGTTCAACAGGCCAGCCATTACGCTCGTCATCAAAATCACTCGCATCAACCAAACCG
TTATTCATTCGTGATTGCGCCTGAGCGAGACGAAATACGCGATCGCTGTTAAAAGGACAATTACAAACAG
GAATCGAATGCAACCGGCGCAGGAACACTGCCAGCGCATCAACAATATTTTCACCTGAATCAGGATATTC
TTCTAATACCTGGAATGCTGTTTTCCCGGGGATCGCAGTGGTGAGTAACCATGCATCATCAGGAGTACGG
ATAAAATGCTTGATGGTCGGAAGAGGCATAAATTCCGTCAGCCAGTTTAGTCTGACCATCTCATCTGTAA
CATCATTGGCAACGCTACCTTTGCCATGTTTCAGAAACAACTCTGGCGCATCGGGCTTCCCATACAATCG
ATAGATTGTCGCACCTGATTGCCCGACATTATCGCGAGCCCATTTATACCCATATAAATCAGCATCCATG
TTGGAATTTAATCGCGGCCTAGAGCAAGACGTTTCCCGTTGAATATGGCTCATAACACCCCTTGTATTAC
TGTTTATGTAAGCAGACAGTTTTATTGTTCATGACCAAAATCCCTTAACGTGAGTTTTCGTTCCACTGAG
CGTCAGACCCCGTAGAAAAGATCAAAGGATCTTCTTGAGATCCTTTTTTTCTGCGCGTAATCTGCTGCTT
GCAAACAAAAAAACCACCGCTACCAGCGGTGGTTTGTTTGCCGGATCAAGAGCTACCAACTCTTTTTCCG
AAGGTAACTGGCTTCAGCAGAGCGCAGATACCAAATACTGTCCTTCTAGTGTAGCCGTAGTTAGGCCACC
ACTTCAAGAACTCTGTAGCACCGCCTACATACCTCGCTCTGCTAATCCTGTTACCAGTGGCTGCTGCCAG
TGGCGATAAGTCGTGTCTTACCGGGTTGGACTCAAGACGATAGTTACCGGATAAGGCGCAGCGGTCGGGC
TGAACGGGGGGTTCGTGCACACAGCCCAGCTTGGAGCGAACGACCTACACCGAACTGAGATACCTACAGC
GTGAGCTATGAGAAAGCGCCACGCTTCCCGAAGGGAGAAAGGCGGACAGGTATCCGGTAAGCGGCAGGGT
CGGAACAGGAGAGCGCACGAGGGAGCTTCCAGGGGGAAACGCCTGGTATCTTTATAGTCCTGTCGGGTTT
CGCCACCTCTGACTTGAGCGTCGATTTTTGTGATGCTCGTCAGGGGGGCGGAGCCTATGGAAAAACGCCA
GCAACGCGGCCTTTTTACGGTTCCTGGCCTTTTGCTGGCCTTTTGCTCACATGTTCTTTCCTGCGTTATC
CCCTGATTCTGTGGATAACCGTATTACCGCCTTTGAGTGAGCTGATACCGCTCGCCGCAGCCGAACGACC
GAGCGCAGCGAGTCAGTGAGCGAGGAAGCGGAAGAGCGCCTGATGCGGTATTTTCTCCTTACGCATCTGT
GCGGTATTTCACACCGCAATGGTGCACTCTCAGTACAATCTGCTCTGATGCCGCATAGTTAAGCCAGTAT
ACACTCCGCTATCGCTACGTGACTGGGTCATGGCTGCGCCCCGACACCCGCCAACACCCGCTGACGCGCC
CTGACGGGCTTGTCTGCTCCCGGCATCCGCTTACAGACAAGCTGTGACCGTCTCCGGGAGCTGCATGTGT
CAGAGGTTTTCACCGTCATCACCGAAACGCGCGAGGCAGCTGCGGTAAAGCTCATCAGCGTGGTCGTGAA
GCGATTCACAGATGTCTGCCTGTTCATCCGCGTCCAGCTCGTTGAGTTTCTCCAGAAGCGTTAATGTCTG
GCTTCTGATAAAGCGGGCCATGTTAAGGGCGGTTTTTTCCTGTTTGGTCACTGATGCCTCCGTGTAAGGG
GGATTTCTGTTCATGGGGGTAATGATACCGATGAAACGAGAGAGGATGCTCACGATACGGGTTACTGATG
ATGAACATGCCCGGTTACTGGAACGTTGTGAGGGTAAACAACTGGCGGTATGGATGCGGCGGGACCAGAG
AAAAATCACTCAGGGTCAATGCCAGCGCTTCGTTAATACAGATGTAGGTGTTCCACAGGGTAGCCAGCAG
CATCCTGCGATGCAGATCCGGAACATAATGGTGCAGGGCGCTGACTTCCGCGTTTCCAGACTTTACGAAA
CACGGAAACCGAAGACCATTCATGTTGTTGCTCAGGTCGCAGACGTTTTGCAGCAGCAGTCGCTTCACGT
TCGCTCGCGTATCGGTGATTCATTCTGCTAACCAGTAAGGCAACCCCGCCAGCCTAGCCGGGTCCTCAAC
GACAGGAGCACGATCATGCGCACCCGTGGGGCCGCCATGCCGGCGATAATGGCCTGCTTCTCGCCGAAAC
GTTTGGTGGCGGGACCAGTGACGAAGGCTTGAGCGAGGGCGTGCAAGATTCCGAATACCGCAAGCGACAG
GCCGATCATCGTCGCGCTCCAGCGAAAGCGGTCCTCGCCGAAAATGACCCAGAGCGCTGCCGGCACCTGT
CCTACGAGTTGCATGATAAAGAAGACAGTCATAAGTGCGGCGACGATAGTCATGCCCCGCGCCCACCGGA
AGGAGCTGACTGGGTTGAAGGCTCTCAAGGGCATCGGTCGAGATCCCGGTGCCTAATGAGTGAGCTAACT
TACATTAATTGCGTTGCGCTCACTGCCCGCTTTCCAGTCGGGAAACCTGTCGTGCCAGCTGCATTAATGA
ATCGGCCAACGCGCGGGGAGAGGCGGTTTGCGTATTGGGCGCCAGGGTGGTTTTTCTTTTCACCAGTGAG
ACGGGCAACAGCTGATTGCCCTTCACCGCCTGGCCCTGAGAGAGTTGCAGCAAGCGGTCCACGCTGGTTT
GCCCCAGCAGGCGAAAATCCTGTTTGATGGTGGTTAACGGCGGGATATAACATGAGCTGTCTTCGGTATC
GTCGTATCCCACTACCGAGATGTCCGCACCAACGCGCAGCCCGGACTCGGTAATGGCGCGCATTGCGCCC
AGCGCCATCTGATCGTTGGCAACCAGCATCGCAGTGGGAACGATGCCCTCATTCAGCATTTGCATGGTTT
GTTGAAAACCGGACATGGCACTCCAGTCGCCTTCCCGTTCCGCTATCGGCTGAATTTGATTGCGAGTGAG
ATATTTATGCCAGCCAGCCAGACGCAGACGCGCCGAGACAGAACTTAATGGGCCCGCTAACAGCGCGATT
TGCTGGTGACCCAATGCGACCAGATGCTCCACGCCCAGTCGCGTACCGTCTTCATGGGAGAAAATAATAC
TGTTGATGGGTGTCTGGTCAGAGACATCAAGAAATAACGCCGGAACATTAGTGCAGGCAGCTTCCACAGC
AATGGCATCCTGGTCATCCAGCGGATAGTTAATGATCAGCCCACTGACGCGTTGCGCGAGAAGATTGTGC
ACCGCCGCTTTACAGGCTTCGACGCCGCTTCGTTCTACCATCGACACCACCACGCTGGCACCCAGTTGAT
CGGCGCGAGATTTAATCGCCGCGACAATTTGCGACGGCGCGTGCAGGGCCAGACTGGAGGTGGCAACGCC
AATCAGCAACGACTGTTTGCCCGCCAGTTGTTGTGCCACGCGGTTGGGAATGTAATTCAGCTCCGCCATC
GCCGCTTCCACTTTTTCCCGCGTTTTCGCAGAAACGTGGCTGGCCTGGTTCACCACGCGGGAAACGGTCT
GATAAGAGACACCGGCATACTCTGCGACATCGTATAACGTTACTGGTTTCACATTCACCACCCTGAATTG
ACTCTCTTCCGGGCGCTATCATGCCATACCGCGAAAGGTTTTGCGCCATTCGATGGTGTCCGGGATCTCG
ACGCTCTCCCTTATGCGACTCCTGCATTAGGAAGCAGCCCAGTAGTAGGTTGAGGCCGTTGAGCACCGCC
GCCGCAAGGAATGGTGCATGCAAGGAGATGGCGCCCAACAGTCCCCCGGCCACGGGGCC
